Addgene plasmid #204441: Palpha2
Purpose: Mammalian expression plasmid of GFP-tagged hOpa1 isoform 1 mutant protein.
Depositing lab: Keir Neuman. Depositing organization: National Heart, Lung, and Blood Institute (NHLBI). Publication: OPA1 helical structures give perspective to mitochondrial dysfunction. Nyenhuis SB, Wu X, Strub MP, Yim YI, Stanton AE, Baena V, Syed ZA, Canagarajah B, Hammer JA, Hinshaw JE. Nature. 2023 Aug 23. doi: 10.1038/s41586-023-06462-1. PubMed 37612506.
Backbone
  Vector backbone: pEGFP-N1
  Backbone manufacturer: Clontech
  Vector type: Mammalian Expression
  Selectable markers: Neomycin (select with G418)
Growth in bacteria
  Bacterial resistance: Kanamycin, 50 μg/mL
  Growth temperature: 37°C
  Growth strain: DH5alpha
  Copy number: High Copy
Gene/Insert
  Gene/Insert name: hOpa1 isoform 1
  Species: H. sapiens (human)
  Mutation: W771A K772A K773A R774A W775A L776A Y777A W778A K779A N780A R781A
  Entrez Gene: OPA1 (a.k.a. BERHS, MGM1, MTDPS14, NPG, NTG, largeG)
  Promoter: CMV
  Tag / fusion protein: EGFP (N terminal on backbone)
  Cloning method: Unknown
  Sequencing primers: 5′ CNV-F; 3′ SV40-pArev
Terms and licenses: Academic/Nonprofit Terms; Industry Terms: Not Available to Industry
How to cite: Palpha2 was a gift from Keir Neuman (Addgene plasmid # 204441 ; http://n2t.net/addgene:204441 ; RRID:Addgene_204441)
