[The description below was written by a language model from this plasmid's Addgene catalogue record and pLannotate feature annotations shown in this document.]
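Description:
Palpha2 is a mammalian expression plasmid built on the Clontech pEGFP-N1 backbone that encodes a GFP-tagged mutant of human OPA1 isoform 1, the dynamin-related GTPase of the mitochondrial inner membrane. The insert carries a block of eleven consecutive alanine substitutions spanning residues W771 through R781. The record does not explain the functional rationale for this replacement, though the associated publication concerns OPA1 helical assemblies and mitochondrial dysfunction. Transcription is driven by the CMV immediate-early enhancer and promoter, which in the sequenced record spans the numbering origin and sits directly upstream of the OPA1 coding sequence, and it is terminated by an SV40 polyadenylation signal.

The catalogue entry lists the EGFP tag as N-terminal, but the feature table places the fluorescent protein immediately downstream of OPA1. This matches the usual pEGFP-N1 layout, in which the insert is fused to the N-terminus of GFP, so the tag lies at the C-terminus of OPA1. The annotation also identifies the reporter as mEGFP, the monomerizing A206K variant, rather than standard EGFP.

The plasmid is propagated in E. coli from a high-copy ColE1/pUC-type origin, and an f1 origin is also present. A single Tn5 NeoR/KanR cassette is served by both a bacterial bla promoter and the SV40 early promoter and ends in an HSV TK polyadenylation signal. It gives kanamycin resistance in bacteria and G418 selection in mammalian cells. Short annotated fragments of large T antigen, ble and the bGH poly(A) signal appear to be backbone remnants rather than functional elements. The construct is suited to expressing and imaging the mutant OPA1 fusion in mammalian cells, for example to compare its behaviour with that of the wild-type protein.
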