Features (pLannotate 1.2.2; 14 found; start..end, strand, type, name):
     53..2932    +  CDS            OPA1: OPA1_HUMAN - Also known as KIAA0567. Experimental evidence at protein level: Swiss-Prot protein existence level 1. Isoforms that contain the alternative exon 4b (present in isoform 4 and isoform 5) are required for mitochondrial genome maintenance, possibly by anchoring the mitochondrial nucleoids to the inner mitochondrial membrane. From Homo sapiens (Human).
   2957..3676    +  CDS            mEGFP: enhanced GFP with monomerizing A206K mutation (Zacharias et al., 2002) mammalian codon-optimized
   3693..3776    +  CDS            large T antigen (fragment): large T antigen from SV40 (simian virus 40)
   3799..3920    +  polyA_signal   SV40 poly(A) signal: SV40 polyadenylation signal
   3954..4382    -  rep_origin     f1 ori (sequence partly withheld): f1 bacteriophage origin of replication; arrow indicates direction of (+) strand synthesis
   4409..4513    +  promoter       AmpR promoter: bla
   4515..4872    +  promoter       SV40 promoter: SV40 enhancer and early promoter
   4907..5701    +  CDS            NeoR/KanR: aminoglycoside phosphotransferase from Tn5; aph(3')-II (or nptII); confers resistance to neomycin, kanamycin, and G418 (Geneticin®)
   5722..5874    +  CDS            ble (fragment): BLE_KLEPN - Experimental evidence at protein level: Swiss-Prot protein existence level 1. Binding protein with a strong affinity to the bleomycin family of antibiotics. Binds to CL990; an antimitotic-antibiotic compound. From Klebsiella pneumoniae.
   5933..5980    +  polyA_signal   HSV TK poly(A) signal: herpes simplex virus thymidine kinase polyadenylation signal (Cole and Stacy, 1985)
   6071..6087    -  polyA_signal   bGH poly(A) signal (fragment): bovine growth hormone polyadenylation signal
   6309..6897    +  rep_origin     ori: high-copy-number ColE1/pMB1/pBR322/pUC origin of replication
   7072..7375    +  enhancer       CMV enhancer: human cytomegalovirus immediate early enhancer
   7376..17      +  promoter       CMV promoter (across the origin): human cytomegalovirus (CMV) immediate early promoter
>Addgene plasmid #204441 | Palpha2 | addgene full sequence | sequence record 404953 | Addgene NGS Result
TCTATATAAGCAGAGCTGGTTTAGTGAACCGTCAGATCCGCTAGCGCTACCGATGTGGCGACTACGTCGG
GCCGCTGTGGCCTGTGAGGTCTGCCAGTCTTTAGTGAAACACAGCTCTGGAATAAAAGGAAGTTTACCAC
TACAAAAACTACATCTGGTTTCACGAAGCATTTATCATTCACATCATCCTACCTTAAAGCTTCAACGACC
CCAATTAAGGACATCCTTTCAGCAGTTCTCTTCTCTGACAAACCTTCCTTTACGTAAACTGAAATTCTCT
CCAATTAAATATGGCTACCAGCCTCGCAGGAATTTTTGGCCAGCAAGATTAGCTACGAGACTCTTAAAAC
TTCGCTATCTCATACTAGGATCGGCTGTTGGGGGTGGCTACACAGCCAAAAAGACTTTTGATCAGTGGAA
AGATATGATACCGGACCTTAGTGAATATAAATGGATTGTGCCTGACATTGTGTGGGAAATTGATGAGTAT
ATCGATTTTGAGAAAATTAGAAAAGCCCTTCCTAATTCAGAAGACCTTGTAAAGTTAGCACCAGACTTTG
ACAAGATTGTTGAAAGCCTTAGCTTATTGAAGGACTTTTTTACCTCAGGTTCTCCGGAAGAAACGGCGTT
TAGAGCAACAGATCGTGGATCTGAAAGTGACAAGCATTTTAGAAAGGTGTCAGACAAAGAGAAAATTGAC
CAACTTCAGGAAGAACTTCTGCACACTCAGTTGAAGTATCAGAGAATCTTGGAACGATTAGAAAAGGAGA
ACAAAGAATTGAGAAAATTAGTATTGCAGAAAGATGACAAAGGCATTCATCATAGAAAGCTTAAGAAATC
TTTGATTGACATGTATTCTGAAGTTCTTGATGTTCTCTCTGATTATGATGCCAGTTATAATACGCAAGAT
CATCTGCCACGGGTTGTTGTGGTTGGAGATCAGAGTGCTGGAAAGACTAGTGTGTTGGAAATGATTGCCC
AAGCTCGAATATTCCCAAGAGGATCTGGGGAGATGATGACACGTTCTCCAGTTAAGGTGACTCTGAGTGA
AGGTCCTCACCATGTGGCCCTATTTAAAGATAGTTCTCGGGAGTTTGATCTTACCAAAGAAGAAGATCTT
GCAGCATTAAGACATGAAATAGAACTTCGAATGAGGAAAAATGTGAAAGAAGGCTGTACCGTTAGCCCTG
AGACCATATCCTTAAATGTAAAAGGCCCTGGACTACAGAGGATGGTGCTTGTTGACTTACCAGGTGTGAT
TAATACTGTGACATCAGGCATGGCTCCTGACACAAAGGAAACTATTTTCAGTATCAGCAAAGCTTACATG
CAGAATCCTAATGCCATCATACTGTGTATTCAAGATGGATCTGTGGATGCTGAACGCAGTATTGTTACAG
ACTTGGTCAGTCAAATGGACCCTCATGGAAGGAGAACCATATTCGTTTTGACCAAAGTAGACCTGGCAGA
GAAAAATGTAGCCAGTCCAAGCAGGATTCAGCAGATAATTGAAGGAAAGCTCTTCCCAATGAAAGCTTTA
GGTTATTTTGCTGTTGTAACAGGAAAAGGGAACAGCTCTGAAAGCATTGAAGCTATAAGAGAATATGAAG
AAGAGTTTTTTCAGAATTCAAAGCTCCTAAAGACAAGCATGCTAAAGGCACACCAAGTGACTACAAGAAA
TTTAAGCCTTGCAGTATCAGACTGCTTTTGGAAAATGGTACGAGAGTCTGTTGAACAACAGGCTGATAGT
TTCAAAGCAACACGTTTTAACCTTGAAACTGAATGGAAGAATAACTATCCTCGCCTGCGGGAACTTGACC
GGAATGAACTATTTGAAAAAGCTAAAAATGAAATCCTTGATGAAGTTATCAGTCTGAGCCAGGTTACACC
AAAACATTGGGAGGAAATCCTTCAACAATCTTTGTGGGAAAGAGTATCAACTCATGTGATTGAAAACATC
TACCTTCCAGCTGCGCAGACCATGAATTCAGGAACTTTTAACACCACAGTGGATATCAAGCTTAAACAGT
GGACTGATAAACAACTTCCTAATAAAGCAGTAGAGGTTGCTTGGGAGACCCTACAAGAAGAATTTTCCCG
CTTTATGACAGAACCGAAAGGGAAAGAGCATGATGACATATTTGATAAACTTAAAGAGGCCGTTAAGGAA
GAAAGTATTAAACGACACAAGTGGAATGACTTTGCGGAGGACAGCTTGAGGGTTATTCAACACAATGCTT
TGGAAGACCGATCCATATCTGATAAACAGCAATGGGATGCAGCTATTTATTTTATGGAAGAGGCTCTGCA
GGCTCGTCTCAAGGATACTGAAAATGCAATTGAAAACATGGTGGGTCCAGACGCGGCAGCGGCAGCTGCA
GCCGCGGCGGCTGCGACCCAAGAACAGTGTGTTCACAATGAAACCAAGAATGAATTGGAGAAGATGTTGA
AATGTAATGAGGAGCACCCAGCTTATCTTGCAAGTGATGAAATAACCACAGTCCGGAAGAACCTTGAATC
CCGAGGAGTAGAAGTAGATCCAAGCTTGATTAAGGATACTTGGCATCAAGTTTATAGAAGACATTTTTTA
AAAACAGCTCTAAACCATTGTAACCTTTGTCGAAGAGGTTTTTATTACTACCAAAGGCATTTTGTAGATT
CTGAGTTGGAATGCAATGATGTGGTCTTGTTTTGGCGTATACAGCGCATGCTTGCTATCACCGCAAATAC
TTTAAGGCAACAACTTACAAATACTGAAGTTAGGCGATTAGAGAAAAATGTTAAAGAGGTATTGGAAGAT
TTTGCTGAAGATGGTGAGAAGAAGATTAAATTGCTTACTGGTAAACGCGTTCAACTGGCGGAAGACCTCA
AGAAAGTTAGAGAAATTCAAGAAAAACTTGATGCTTTCATTGAAGCTCTTCATCAGGAGAAAGGGCTAGC
GCTACCGGTCGCCACCATGGTGAGCAAGGGCGAGGAGCTGTTCACCGGGGTGGTGCCCATCCTGGTCGAG
CTGGACGGCGACGTAAACGGCCACAAGTTCAGCGTGTCCGGCGAGGGCGAGGGCGATGCCACCTACGGCA
AGCTGACCCTGAAGTTCATCTGCACCACCGGCAAGCTGCCCGTGCCCTGGCCCACCCTCGTGACCACCCT
GACCTACGGCGTGCAGTGCTTCAGCCGCTACCCCGACCACATGAAGCAGCACGACTTCTTCAAGTCCGCC
ATGCCCGAAGGCTACGTCCAGGAGCGCACCATCTTCTTCAAGGACGACGGCAACTACAAGACCCGCGCCG
AGGTGAAGTTCGAGGGCGACACCCTGGTGAACCGCATCGAGCTGAAGGGCATCGACTTCAAGGAGGACGG
CAACATCCTGGGGCACAAGCTGGAGTACAACTACAACAGCCACAACGTCTATATCATGGCCGACAAGCAG
AAGAACGGCATCAAGGTGAACTTCAAGATCCGCCACAACATCGAGGACGGCAGCGTGCAGCTCGCCGACC
ACTACCAGCAGAACACCCCCATCGGCGACGGCCCCGTGCTGCTGCCCGACAACCACTACCTGAGCACCCA
GTCCAAGCTGAGCAAAGACCCCAACGAGAAGCGCGATCACATGGTCCTGCTGGAGTTCGTGACCGCCGCC
GGGATCACTCTCGGCATGGACGAGCTGTACAAGTAAAGCGGCCGCGACTCTAGATCATAATCAGCCATAC
CACATTTGTAGAGGTTTTACTTGCTTTAAAAAACCTCCCACACCTCCCCCTGAACCTGAAACATAAAATG
AATGCAATTGTTGTTGTTAACTTGTTTATTGCAGCTTATAATGGTTACAAATAAAGCAATAGCATCACAA
ATTTCACAAATAAAGCATTTTTTTCACTGCATTCTAGTTGTGGTTTGTCCAAACTCATCAATGTATCTTA
AGGCGTAAATTGTAAGCGTTAATATTTTGTTAAAATTCGCGTTAAATTTTTGTTAAATCAGCTCATTTTT
TAACCAATAGGCCGAAATCGGCAAAATCCCTTATAAATCAAAAGAATAGACCGAGATAGGGT
[37 nt withheld, positions 4053-4089]
AAAGAACGTGGACTCCAACGTCAAAGG
[49 nt withheld, positions 4117-4165]
T
[91 nt withheld, positions 4167-4257]
G
[124 nt withheld, positions 4259-4382]
CAGGTGGCACTTTTCGGGGAAATGTGCGCGGAACCCCTATTTGTTTATTTTTCTAAATACATTCAAATAT
GTATCCGCTCATGAGACAATAACCCTGATAAATGCTTCAATAATATTGAAAAAGGAAGAGTCCTGAGGCG
GAAAGAACCAGCTGTGGAATGTGTGTCAGTTAGGGTGTGGAAAGTCCCCAGGCTCCCCAGCAGGCAGAAG
TATGCAAAGCATGCATCTCAATTAGTCAGCAACCAGGTGTGGAAAGTCCCCAGGCTCCCCAGCAGGCAGA
AGTATGCAAAGCATGCATCTCAATTAGTCAGCAACCATAGTCCCGCCCCTAACTCCGCCCATCCCGCCCC
TAACTCCGCCCAGTTCCGCCCATTCTCCGCCCCATGGCTGACTAATTTTTTTTATTTATGCAGAGGCCGA
GGCCGCCTCGGCCTCTGAGCTATTCCAGAAGTAGTGAGGAGGCTTTTTTGGAGGCCTAGGCTTTTGCAAA
GATCGATCAAGAGACAGGATGAGGATCGTTTCGCATGATTGAACAAGATGGATTGCACGCAGGTTCTCCG
GCCGCTTGGGTGGAGAGGCTATTCGGCTATGACTGGGCACAACAGACAATCGGCTGCTCTGATGCCGCCG
TGTTCCGGCTGTCAGCGCAGGGGCGCCCGGTTCTTTTTGTCAAGACCGACCTGTCCGGTGCCCTGAATGA
ACTGCAAGACGAGGCAGCGCGGCTATCGTGGCTGGCCACGACGGGCGTTCCTTGCGCAGCTGTGCTCGAC
GTTGTCACTGAAGCGGGAAGGGACTGGCTGCTATTGGGCGAAGTGCCGGGGCAGGATCTCCTGTCATCTC
ACCTTGCTCCTGCCGAGAAAGTATCCATCATGGCTGATGCAATGCGGCGGCTGCATACGCTTGATCCGGC
TACCTGCCCATTCGACCACCAAGCGAAACATCGCATCGAGCGAGCACGTACTCGGATGGAAGCCGGTCTT
GTCGATCAGGATGATCTGGACGAAGAGCATCAGGGGCTCGCGCCAGCCGAACTGTTCGCCAGGCTCAAGG
CGAGCATGCCCGACGGCGAGGATCTCGTCGTGACCCATGGCGATGCCTGCTTGCCGAATATCATGGTGGA
AAATGGCCGCTTTTCTGGATTCATCGACTGTGGCCGGCTGGGTGTGGCGGACCGCTATCAGGACATAGCG
TTGGCTACCCGTGATATTGCTGAAGAGCTTGGCGGCGAATGGGCTGACCGCTTCCTCGTGCTTTACGGTA
TCGCCGCTCCCGATTCGCAGCGCATCGCCTTCTATCGCCTTCTTGACGAGTTCTTCTGAGCGGGACTCTG
GGGTTCGAAATGACCGACCAAGCGACGCCCAACCTGCCATCACGAGATTTCGATTCCACCGCCGCCTTCT
ATGAAAGGTTGGGCTTCGGAATCGTTTTCCGGGACGCCGGCTGGATGATCCTCCAGCGCGGGGATCTCAT
GCTGGAGTTCTTCGCCCACCCTAGGGGGAGGCTAACTGAAACACGGAAGGAGACAATACCGGAAGGAACC
CGCGCTATGACGGCAATAAAAAGACAGAATAAAACGCACGGTGTTGGGTCGTTTGTTCATAAACGCGGGG
TTCGGTCCCAGGGCTGGCACTCTGTCGATACCCCACCGAGACCCCATTGGGGCCAATACGCCCGCGTTTC
TTCCTTTTCCCCACCCCACCCCCCAAGTTCGGGTGAAGGCCCAGGGCTCGCAGCCAACGTCGGGGCGGCA
GGCCCTGCCATAGCCTCAGGTTACTCATATATACTTTAGATTGATTTAAAACTTCATTTTTAATTTAAAA
GGATCTAGGTGAAGATCCTTTTTGATAATCTCATGACCAAAATCCCTTAACGTGAGTTTTCGTTCCACTG
AGCGTCAGACCCCGTAGAAAAGATCAAAGGATCTTCTTGAGATCCTTTTTTTCTGCGCGTAATCTGCTGC
TTGCAAACAAAAAAACCACCGCTACCAGCGGTGGTTTGTTTGCCGGATCAAGAGCTACCAACTCTTTTTC
CGAAGGTAACTGGCTTCAGCAGAGCGCAGATACCAAATACTGTTCTTCTAGTGTAGCCGTAGTTAGGCCA
CCACTTCAAGAACTCTGTAGCACCGCCTACATACCTCGCTCTGCTAATCCTGTTACCAGTGGCTGCTGCC
AGTGGCGATAAGTCGTGTCTTACCGGGTTGGACTCAAGACGATAGTTACCGGATAAGGCGCAGCGGTCGG
GCTGAACGGGGGGTTCGTGCACACAGCCCAGCTTGGAGCGAACGACCTACACCGAACTGAGATACCTACA
GCGTGAGCTATGAGAAAGCGCCACGCTTCCCGAAGGGAGAAAGGCGGACAGGTATCCGGTAAGCGGCAGG
GTCGGAACAGGAGAGCGCACGAGGGAGCTTCCAGGGGGAAACGCCTGGTATCTTTATAGTCCTGTCGGGT
TTCGCCACCTCTGACTTGAGCGTCGATTTTTGTGATGCTCGTCAGGGGGGCGGAGCCTATGGAAAAACGC
CAGCAACGCGGCCTTTTTACGGTTCCTGGCCTTTTGCTGGCCTTTTGCTCACATGTTCTTTCCTGCGTTA
TCCCCTGATTCTGTGGATAACCGTATTACCGCCATGCATTAGTTATTAATAGTAATCAATTACGGGGTCA
TTAGTTCATAGCCCATATATGGAGTTCCGCGTTACATAACTTACGGTAAATGGCCCGCCTGGCTGACCGC
CCAACGACCCCCGCCCATTGACGTCAATAATGACGTATGTTCCCATAGTAACGCCAATAGGGACTTTCCA
TTGACGTCAATGGGTGGAGTATTTACGGTAAACTGCCCACTTGGCAGTACATCAAGTGTATCATATGCCA
AGTACGCCCCCTATTGACGTCAATGACGGTAAATGGCCCGCCTGGCATTATGCCCAGTACATGACCTTAT
GGGACTTTCCTACTTGGCAGTACATCTACGTATTAGTCATCGCTATTACCATGGTGATGCGGTTTTGGCA
GTACATCAATGGGCGTGGATAGCGGTTTGACTCACGGGGATTTCCAAGTCTCCACCCCATTGACGTCAAT
GGGAGTTTGTTTTGGCACCAAAATCAACGGGACTTTCCAAAATGTCGTAACAACTCCGCCCCATTGACGC
AAATGGGCGGTAGGCGTGTACGGTGGGAGG
